Addgene plasmid #154166: pKM5
Purpose: Aedes aegypti Rel2 (long isoform) expressed under the IE1 promoter and hr5 enhancer from Autographa californica nuclear polyhedris virus.
Depositing lab: Kevin Maringer. Depositing organization: University of Surrey. Publication: Imd pathway-specific immune assays reveal NF-kappaB stimulation by viral RNA PAMPs in Aedes aegypti Aag2 cells. Russell TA, Ayaz A, Davidson AD, Fernandez-Sesma A, Maringer K. PLoS Negl Trop Dis. 2021 Feb 16;15(2):e0008524. doi: 10.1371/journal.pntd.0008524. PubMed 33591970.
Backbone
  Vector backbone: pIEx
  Vector type: Insect Expression
Growth in bacteria
  Bacterial resistance: Ampicillin, 100 μg/mL
  Growth temperature: 37°C
  Growth strain: DH5alpha
  Copy number: High Copy
Gene/Insert
  Gene/Insert name: Rel2 (long isoform)
  Species: Other
  Promoter: IE1 promoter and hr5 enhancer from Autographa californica nuclear polyhedris virus.
  Tag / fusion protein: FLAG (N terminal on insert)
  Cloning method: Ligation Independent Cloning
Terms and licenses: Academic/Nonprofit Terms; Industry Terms: Not Available to Industry
How to cite: pKM5 was a gift from Kevin Maringer (Addgene plasmid # 154166 ; http://n2t.net/addgene:154166 ; RRID:Addgene_154166)
