[The description below was written by a language model from this plasmid's Addgene catalogue record and pLannotate feature annotations shown in this document.]
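Description:
pKM5 is an insect-cell expression plasmid built on the pIEx backbone, designed for plasmid-based (virus-free) expression of the long isoform of Aedes aegypti Rel2. It is propagated in E. coli through a high-copy ColE1/pUC-type origin and selected with ampicillin via a β-lactamase gene under its own bla promoter. The sequenced record is 6,606 nt. A small remnant of lac regulatory sequence (a lacI fragment, CAP binding site, lac promoter and operator) sits downstream of the origin and appears to be backbone carry-over rather than a functional part of the expression cassette.

The expression unit is assembled from Autographa californica baculovirus elements: the hr5 enhancer lies immediately upstream of the ie1 immediate-early promoter, a combination that is read by host insect-cell transcription machinery and so does not require baculovirus infection. Directly after the promoter comes a FLAG epitope with an enterokinase cleavage site, fused to the N terminus of the insert, which allows detection or immunoprecipitation of the protein. The Rel2 coding sequence itself is not annotated in the feature table, but it presumably occupies the roughly 3 kb unannotated interval between the FLAG tag and the ie1 terminator that closes the cassette. The insert was introduced by ligation-independent cloning.

Rel2 is the NF-κB-family transcription factor of the mosquito Imd immune pathway. The associated work concerns Imd pathway-specific immune assays in Aedes aegypti Aag2 cells, which suggests the plasmid is used to overexpress tagged Rel2 in mosquito cell culture to study or stimulate that signalling pathway.
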