Features (pLannotate 1.2.2; 11 found; start..end, strand, type, name):
      1..483     +  enhancer       hr5 enhancer: Autographa californica hr5; baculovirus early transcription enhancer
    487..1078    +  promoter       IE1 promoter: promoter of the ie1 gene from the baculovirus Autographa californica
   1087..1110    +  CDS            FLAG: FLAG® epitope tag, followed by an enterokinase cleavage site
   4123..4430    +  terminator     IE1 terminator: terminator of the ie1 gene from the baculovirus Autographa californica
   4460..4564    +  promoter       AmpR promoter: bla
   4565..5425    +  CDS            AmpR: β-lactamase; bla; confers resistance to ampicillin, carbenicillin, and related antibiotics
   5596..6184    +  rep_origin     ori: high-copy-number ColE1/pMB1/pBR322/pUC origin of replication
   6367..6459    +  CDS            lacI (fragment): lac repressor; lacI; The lac repressor binds to the lac operator to inhibit transcription in E. coli. This inhibition can be relieved by adding lactose or isopropyl-β-D-thiogalactopyranoside (IPTG).
   6472..6493    +  protein_bind   CAP binding site: CAP binding activates transcription in the presence of cAMP. E. coli catabolite activator protein
   6508..6538    +  promoter       lac promoter: promoter for the E. coli lac operon
   6546..6562    +  protein_bind   lac operator: The lac repressor binds to the lac operator to inhibit transcription in E. coli. This inhibition can be relieved by adding lactose or isopropyl-β-D-thiogalactopyranoside (IPTG). lac repressor encoded by lacI
>Addgene plasmid #154166 | pKM5 | addgene full sequence | sequence record 309405 | Addgene NGS Result
CGCGTAAAACACAATCAAGTATGAGTCATAAGCTGATGTCATGTTTTGCACACGGCTCATAACCGAACTG
GCTTTACGAGTAGAATTCTACTTGTAACGCACGATCAGTGGATGATGTCATTTGTTTTTCAAATCGAGAT
GATGTCATGTTTTGCACACGGCTCATAAACTCGCTTTACGAGTAGAATTCTACGTGTAACGCACGATCGA
TTGATGAGTCATTTGTTTTGCAATATGATATCATACAATATGACTCATTTGTTTTTCAAAACCGAACTTG
ATTTACGGGTAGAATTCTACTTGTAAAGCACAATCAAAAAGATGATGTCATTTGTTTTTCAAAACTGAAC
TCGCTTTACGAGTAGAATTCTACGTGTAAAACACAATCAAGAAATGATGTCATTTGTTATAAAAATAAAA
GCTGATGTCATGTTTTGCACATGGCTCATAACTAAACTCGCTTTACGGGTAGAATTCTACGCGCGTCGAT
GTCTTTGTGATGCGCGCGACATTTTTGTAGGTTATTGATAAAATGAACGGATACGTTGCCCGACATTATC
ATTAAATCCTTGGCGTAGAATTTGTCGGGTCCATTGTCCGTGTGCGCTAGCATGCCCGTAACGGACCTCG
TACTTTTGGCTTCAAAGGTTTTGCGCACAGACAAAATGTGCCACACTTGCAGCTCTGCATGTGTGCGCGT
TACCACAAATCCCAACGGCGCAGTGTACTTGTTGTATGCAAATAAATCTCGATAAAGGCGCGGCGCGCGA
ATGCAGCTGATCACGTACGTCCCTCGTGTTCCGTTCAAGGACGGTGTTATCGACCTCAGATTAATGTTTA
TCGGCCGACTGTTTTCGTATCCGCTCACCAAACGCGTTTTTGCATTAACATTGTATGTCGGCGGATGTTC
TATATCTAATTTGAATAAATAAACGATAACCGCGTTGGTTTTAGAGGGCATAATAAAAGAAATATTGTTA
TCGTGTTCGCCATTAGGGCAGTATAAATTGACGTTCATGTTGGATATTGTTTCAGTTGCAAGTTGACACT
GGCGGCGACAAGATCGTGAACAACCAAGTGACCATGGATTACAAGGATGACGATGACAAGTCAACACTAC
TCAATTTGGATAGCTACCGGCATGAGTTATTCGAGCACCATCAGCATCAGCAGCAGCATCACCAGCTCCA
GCAGCTTTCGTCATCGCCGACGTATTCGGTGCTCTCGATGGAATCTGTATCGCCCGTGTCGTCATCATCG
GCAAGCCCCGCAGCCGACACTAGCAAATACTACGCGAGCAACTCTCCGTCCAGTGTCAGTAATATGTCCC
CCAAATCAACAGCTAGTGATACGAGCTCCTTCAACATGCAGAATCTGAACATCTCCAACGCCTACCCGTA
CTTTGCCGAGACTCATCATCAGACGATGACAACCGGCGAAGAGGGTCAACTGCAGACCTTTACCTATAAT
GATCCAACCCAGCCTCGAGTGGAGCTTTCGGTACCTCAGCTAACGATCGTTGAGCAACCGGTGGACAAAT
TCCGCTTCCGATACCAGTCGGAGATGCACGGAACACATGGGTCCCTGATGGGGGTCCATACGGAGAAAAG
CAAGAAAACCTTCCCCACCGTGCAGCTGCATGGGTTTCAGGGCGAGGCCAAGATTCGATGTTCGCTGTTC
CAGGTGGACCCGAACCGGAGGGCTGCCCATTCGCACAACCTGGTGATCAAGAGTGGCGAAATAGATTTGA
ACGATCCGCATGACATCGATGTGAACGAAGAGTGCAACTATGTGGCCATGTTCCAGGGGATGGGCATCAT
ACACACGGCCAAAAAGAATATCGCCGAGGAGTTGAGCAAGAAGATGAAGAAGCAACGGTCGGTGGAGATG
AACCGGGAGCTGACCCTCAGGGAAGAGTACCAGTTGCAGAAGGAAGCGGCCGAAATGGCCAAGACGATGA
ATCTGAATCAGGTGTGCCTGTGCTTCCAGGCGTTCCAGGTGGATGCCTCGACCGGTCGGTGGGCGCAGCT
CTGCGAACCGGTTTATTCCAATCCGATTAATAATATGAAGAGTGCCCTCACGGGGGAATTGAAGATCTGC
CGGCTCAGTGCTACCGTGGGAAACGTTGACGGCGGCGAAGAGGTGTTCATGTTCGTTGAAAAAGTTTGCA
AAAATAACATCAAGATCCGGTTCTATGAACTGGACGAATACGATCAGGAGATCTGGCAAGACTGGGGTTC
CTTCTCGGAAGCTGACGTCCATCATCAATATGCGATCGCATTCAAAACTCCCGCTTATCACAACAAAGAC
ATCACCGAACCGGTGGAAGTGCTCATGCAGCTCTACCGGCCACGAGACAAATGCCAGAGCGAACCCGTCC
CGTTCAAATTCAAGCCCCGGTTCAACATATCTCGGAAGCGCCCGAGAGTCAGTTCCGGCTTACTTTCGAA
TGAGATTCCAACAGTAGTTCCCAATGAACCGGGATCGAGCCGACTTCCGTCGTTCCATCATCCGTTTTCC
ATGATGCCCCCGATGCAAGCGCCCATCGCCGAGGCCAGTGGAAGCAGCAGTAGCCACACCATCAGCAAAG
AGTACAACAAATCCGGTATCATCCAGGAGATTTTGGACAGCCACATTCCGACCACAATTGCCGGCGATAT
ATCGTTCAGCTCGAACGACTTCAAAGAATTCGTCAATTGCAACTCGGAAGAATTACGCAAGCTAATAACG
GAGATCGGGGAAGCGCAGGAGGAGTCCAAGCTGGAGACGGACGCGGTATCGGTTGGTCACGTGGACGAGG
CAGCGGCGCAGTTTGAGCGCACGCTAGAGCAGTACCTGGAGCACAACAGCCAAGCCAAGGACGTGGAGAT
TCTGAAGAAGATACTGGCCATCATACGGTTACTGTTCCGGAAGAACTACGACCAGTGCCGGGAACTTATC
TCGGCCCTCTGGATGTCGGCCAACAAACTTAAAGCCAATTGTCTACACATGGCGATTGAACGACGCAACA
TCACCATCGCTTGTAAGCTGGTGGAACTCCTGCAGGACCACCACCTCCTGGACATGCTCGATCTTTTCAA
CGAACGCAACGAAACCGCCCTGCATTTGGCCGTTTCGGCCAATCTGGTAGAGGTCGTCGACGTCCTGCTC
CTAACCGGTTCCCGGATTAGCTACTGTGACAGCCGGGGGAACTCCGCTCTGCATCGGGCCGTGTATGAGA
ACGCCTTGGATAGTTTGAACGTGCTGTTGGGTCATTGCAAACGGAACGGGTTCCGGTTGGATTCGACAAA
TGATGATGGATTCACGGCGCTGCATTTGGCGGTGATGTGTAAAAATTTGAAGGCCACGAAGGTTCTCCTG
GATCGGGGCGCTTCGTACGTGCTGCGTGATCTTAAGCATGGAAACAACATTCTTCATATTGCCGTGGAGA
GCGATTCTTTGGACATGGTCAATTTTATCCTTGAGGGTGTAGACAAGACGTTAGCTGATGAACCGAACAA
TGCCGGTTACACACCACTTCAGCTGGCTAACGCAAGGAATTTGGCAAACGCGAACAACAAACTAATTGTC
CGCGAATTGCTTCGATATAATCCAAGCGGAGTACTAGAAAAAGAACATCTCACCGAAGAAGAAGACGACG
ATCAAGAACAGGAAGAGAACCTTCCCCCTAGCAGCGATTCGCAGTCTGAAACCGTGCTCGAGTCGATGAA
TGTGAGCTGTAATAGAGTGGAGGTTATACGGTTACTAGAAGACTATTCTCCACCGAACGATGAACCAAAG
TTAACACCGCTGGAGAACGTTCCTTACAATAGCACCCTGGAGGATGGATCCGTCTATCTGTTTGATGAGG
TGTGCTTGTCTCACCTGTGCGGTCTTCTGAACCGAAAGAACCTTTGGCGCGAGGTTGGGTCGCTTCTGGA
CTTCAACTCATTCTTCATGATCTGGGAAACGTCGGTGAACCCCGCAGGGATGTTGCTGAACTACTTTGAG
ATGCAAAAAGTGAAACTCGAGCACTTGATCGATGTGCTGCAAGCTTTGGACCAAAAAGAAGCCATTCACT
ACATCGACGAGATGATTTGTCGGCAGATGAAGTAACTCGAGCACTAAGTGATTAACCTCAGGTTATACAT
ATATTTTGAATTTAATTAATTATACATATATTTTATATTATTTTTGTCTTTTATTATCGAGGGGCCGTTG
TTGGTGTGGGGTTTTGCATAGAAATAACAATGGGAGTTGGCGACGTTGCTGCGCCAACACCACCTCCCTT
CCCTCCTTTCATCATGTATCTGTAGATAAAATAAAATATTAAACCTAAAAACAAGACCGCGCCTATCAAC
AAAATGATAGGCATTAACTTGCCGCTGACGCTGTCACTAACGTTGGACGATTTGCCGACTAAACCTTCAT
CGCCCAGTAACCAATCTAGACGTCAGGTGGCACTTTTCGGGGAAATGTGCGCGGAACCCCTATTTGTTTA
TTTTTCTAAATACATTCAAATATGTATCCGCTCATGAGACAATAACCCTGATAAATGCTTCAATAATATT
GAAAAAGGAAGAGTATGAGTATTCAACATTTCCGTGTCGCCCTTATTCCCTTTTTTGCGGCATTTTGCCT
TCCTGTTTTTGCTCACCCAGAAACGCTGGTGAAAGTAAAAGATGCTGAAGATCAGTTGGGTGCACGAGTG
GGTTACATCGAACTGGATCTCAACAGCGGTAAGATCCTTGAGAGTTTTCGCCCCGAAGAACGTTTTCCAA
TGATGAGCACTTTTAAAGTTCTGCTATGTGGCGCGGTATTATCCCGTATTGACGCCGGGCAAGAGCAACT
CGGTCGCCGCATACACTATTCTCAGAATGACTTGGTTGAGTACTCACCAGTCACAGAAAAGCATCTTACG
GATGGCATGACAGTAAGAGAATTATGCAGTGCTGCCATAACCATGAGTGATAACACTGCGGCCAACTTAC
TTCTGACAACGATCGGAGGACCGAAGGAGCTAACCGCTTTTTTGCACAACATGGGGGATCATGTAACTCG
CCTTGATCGTTGGGAACCGGAGCTGAATGAAGCCATACCAAACGACGAGCGTGACACCACGATGCCTGTA
GCAATGGCAACAACGTTGCGCAAACTATTAACTGGCGAACTACTTACTCTAGCTTCCCGGCAACAATTAA
TAGACTGGATGGAGGCGGATAAAGTTGCAGGACCACTTCTGCGCTCGGCCCTTCCGGCTGGCTGGTTTAT
TGCTGATAAATCTGGAGCCGGTGAGCGTGGGTCTCGCGGTATCATTGCAGCACTGGGGCCAGATGGTAAG
CCCTCCCGTATCGTAGTTATCTACACGACGGGGAGTCAGGCAACTATGGATGAACGAAATAGACAGATCG
CTGAGATAGGTGCCTCACTGATTAAGCATTGGTAACTGTCAGACCAAGTTTACTCATATATACTTTAGAT
TGATTTAAAACTTCATTTTTAATTTAAAAGGATCTAGGTGAAGATCCTTTTTGATAATCTCATGACCAAA
ATCCCTTAACGTGAGTTTTCGTTCCACTGAGCGTCAGACCCCGTAGAAAAGATCAAAGGATCTTCTTGAG
ATCCTTTTTTTCTGCGCGTAATCTGCTGCTTGCAAACAAAAAAACCACCGCTACCAGCGGTGGTTTGTTT
GCCGGATCAAGAGCTACCAACTCTTTTTCCGAAGGTAACTGGCTTCAGCAGAGCGCAGATACCAAATACT
GTTCTTCTAGTGTAGCCGTAGTTAGGCCACCACTTCAAGAACTCTGTAGCACCGCCTACATACCTCGCTC
TGCTAATCCTGTTACCAGTGGCTGCTGCCAGTGGCGATAAGTCGTGTCTTACCGGGTTGGACTCAAGACG
ATAGTTACCGGATAAGGCGCAGCGGTCGGGCTGAACGGGGGGTTCGTGCACACAGCCCAGCTTGGAGCGA
ACGACCTACACCGAACTGAGATACCTACAGCGTGAGCTATGAGAAAGCGCCACGCTTCCCGAAGGGAGAA
AGGCGGACAGGTATCCGGTAAGCGGCAGGGTCGGAACAGGAGAGCGCACGAGGGAGCTTCCAGGGGGAAA
CGCCTGGTATCTTTATAGTCCTGTCGGGTTTCGCCACCTCTGACTTGAGCGTCGATTTTTGTGATGCTCG
TCAGGGGGGCGGAGCCTATGGAAAAACGCCAGCAACGCGGCCTTTTTACGGTTCCTGGCCTTTTGCTGGC
CTTTTGCTCACATGTTCTTTCCTGCGTTATCCCCTGATTCTGTGGATAACCGTATTACCGCCTTTGAGTG
AGCTGATACCGCTCGCCGCAGCCGAACGACCGAGCGCAGCGAGTCAGTGAGCGAGGAAGCGGAAGAGCGC
CCAATACGCAAACCGCCTCTCCCCGCGCGTTGGCCGATTCATTAATGCAGCTGGCACGACAGGTTTCCCG
ACTGGAAAGCGGGCAGTGAGCGCAACGCAATTAATGTGAGTTAGCTCACTCATTAGGCACCCCAGGCTTT
ACACTTTATGCTTCCGGCTCGTATGTTGTGTGGAATTGTGAGCGGATAACAATTTCACACAGGAAACAGC
TATGACCATGATTACGAATTCCCGGG
